Addgene plasmid #174643: pB80-SSPB(nano)-GFP-GCN4-ppKin14VIb(861-1321)
Purpose: Optogenetic coupling to tetramerized moss kinesin-14 via SSPB(micro) for highly efficient retrograde transport
Depositing lab: Lukas Kapitein. Depositing organization: Utrecht University. Publication: An optimized toolbox for the optogenetic control of intracellular transport. Nijenhuis W, van Grinsven MMP, Kapitein LC. J Cell Biol. 2020 Apr 6;219(4). pii: 133834. doi: 10.1083/jcb.201907149. PubMed 32328628.
Backbone
  Vector backbone: B-actin
  Vector type: Mammalian Expression
Growth in bacteria
  Bacterial resistance: Ampicillin, 100 μg/mL
  Growth temperature: 37°C
  Growth strain: DH5alpha
  Copy number: High Copy
Gene/Insert
  Gene/Insert name: SSPB(nano)-GFP-GCN4-ppKin14VIb(861-1321)
  Species: Synthetic; Physcomitrella patens (spreading earthmoss)
  Insert size (bp): 2762
  Mutation: EGFP: Met1Del; ppKin14VIb(aa861-1321)
  Promoter: Chicken beta-actin
  Tag / fusion protein: SSPB(nano)-GFP (N terminal on insert)
  Cloning method: Restriction Enzyme; 5′ cloning site unknown (unknown if destroyed)
Terms and licenses: Academic/Nonprofit Terms; Industry Terms: Not Available to Industry
Depositor comments: Internal plasmid ID: WN426. Phytozome gene ID: Pp3c9_4530
How to cite: pB80-SSPB(nano)-GFP-GCN4-ppKin14VIb(861-1321) was a gift from Lukas Kapitein (Addgene plasmid # 174643 ; http://n2t.net/addgene:174643 ; RRID:Addgene_174643)
