[The description below was written by a language model from this plasmid's Addgene catalogue record and pLannotate feature annotations shown in this document.]
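Description:
pB80-SSPB(nano)-GFP-GCN4-ppKin14VIb(861-1321) is a mammalian expression plasmid of about 8.8 kb built on a chicken β-actin promoter backbone. In bacteria it is maintained through a high-copy ColE1/pUC-type origin and selected with ampicillin via the β-lactamase gene. Small remnants of lac, rop, bom and lacZα sequences in the backbone are cloning-vector leftovers with no evident functional role. Transcription in mammalian cells starts from the chicken β-actin promoter, runs through a chimeric β-actin/β-globin intron that spans the sequence origin, and terminates at an SV40 polyadenylation signal.

The roughly 2.8 kb insert encodes a single fusion protein. At the N terminus is an SspB fragment, the binding partner of the iLID light-inducible dimerizer, followed by EGFP lacking its initiator methionine, a GCN4 coiled-coil oligomerization motif, and residues 861–1321 of the Physcomitrella patens kinesin-14 VIb. The automated annotation labels this motor region as a fragment of the homologous Arabidopsis KIN14E/KCBP and does not annotate GCN4 separately. A short attB1-like site lies between EGFP and the downstream segment. According to the stated purpose, GCN4 tetramerizes the minus-end-directed moss motor so that it drives efficient retrograde transport. Blue-light-induced binding of SspB to an iLID-tagged cargo would recruit the motor and move that cargo toward microtubule minus ends, with GFP reporting the motor's localization.

One inconsistency in the record is worth noting: the construct and insert names specify the SSPB(nano) affinity variant, whereas the purpose statement refers to SSPB(micro). The feature table cannot resolve which variant is present.
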