Features (pLannotate 1.2.2; 18 found; start..end, strand, type, name):
   1065..1394    +  CDS            sspB (fragment): SSPB_HAEIN - Experimental evidence at protein level: Swiss-Prot protein existence level 1. Also stimulates degradation of the N-terminus of RseA (residues 1-108, alone or in complex with sigma-E) by ClpX-ClpP in a non-ssrA-mediated fashion. From Haemophilus influenzae (strain ATCC 51907 / DSM 11121 / KW20 / Rd).
   1500..2216    +  CDS            EGFP: EGFP is a basic (constitutively fluorescent) green fluorescent protein published in 1996, derived from Aequorea victoria. It is reported to be a rapidly-maturing weak dimer with moderate acid sensitivity.
   2226..2250    +  protein_bind   attB1: mutant version of attB; recombination site for the Gateway® BP reaction BP Clonase™
   2385..3773    +  CDS            KIN14E (fragment): KN14E_ARATH - Also known as KCBP From Arabidopsis thaliana (Mouse-ear cress).
   3819..3904    +  CDS            large T antigen (fragment): large T antigen from SV40 (simian virus 40)
   3927..4061    +  polyA_signal   SV40 poly(A) signal: SV40 polyadenylation signal
   4099..4115    -  protein_bind   lac operator: The lac repressor binds to the lac operator to inhibit transcription in E. coli. This inhibition can be relieved by adding lactose or isopropyl-β-D-thiogalactopyranoside (IPTG). lac repressor encoded by lacI
   4123..4153    -  promoter       lac promoter: promoter for the E. coli lac operon
   4168..4189    -  protein_bind   CAP binding site: CAP binding activates transcription in the presence of cAMP. E. coli catabolite activator protein
   4202..4294    -  CDS            lacI (fragment): lac repressor; lacI; The lac repressor binds to the lac operator to inhibit transcription in E. coli. This inhibition can be relieved by adding lactose or isopropyl-β-D-thiogalactopyranoside (IPTG).
   4477..5065    -  rep_origin     ori: high-copy-number ColE1/pMB1/pBR322/pUC origin of replication
   5236..6096    -  CDS            AmpR: β-lactamase; bla; confers resistance to ampicillin, carbenicillin, and related antibiotics
   6097..6201    -  promoter       AmpR promoter: bla
   6296..6331    +  CDS            rop (fragment): Rop protein, which maintains plasmids at low copy number; rop
   6433..6532    +  misc_feature   bom (fragment): basis of mobility region from pBR322
   6538..6692    -  CDS            lacZα (fragment): LacZα fragment of β-galactosidase; lacZ fragment
   8492..8767    +  promoter       chicken β-actin promoter: No description available
   8768..968     +  intron         chimeric intron (across the origin): chimera between introns from chicken β-actin and rabbit β-globin
>Addgene plasmid #174643 | pB80-SSPB(nano)-GFP-GCN4-ppKin14VIb(861-1321) | addgene full sequence | sequence record 346994 | Addgene NGS Result
AGTCGCTGCGCGCTGCCTTCGCCCCGTGCCCCGCTCCGCCGCCGCCTCGCGCCGCCCGCCCCGGCTCTGA
CTGACCGCGTTACTCCCACAGGTGAGCGGGCGGGACGGCCCTTCTCCTCCGGGCTGTAATTAGCGCTTGG
TTTAATGACGGCTCGTTTCTTTTCTGTGGCTGCGTGAAAGCCTTAAAGGGCTCCGGGAGGGCCCTTTGTG
CGGGGGGGAGCGGCTCGGGGGGTGCGTGCGTGTGTGTGTGCGTGGGGAGCGCCGCGTGCGGCTCCGCGCT
GCCCGGCGGCTGTGAGCGCTGCGGGCGCGGCGCGGGGCTTTGTGCGCTCCGCAGTGTGCGCGAGGGGAGC
GCGGCCGGGGGCGGTGCCCCGCGGTGCGGGGGGGGCTGCGAGGGGAACAAAGGCTGCGTGCGGGGTGTGT
GCGTGGGGGGGTGAGCAGGGGGTGTGGGCGCGGCGGTCGGGCTGTAACCCCCCCCTGCACCCCCCTCCCC
GAGTTGCTGAGCACGGCCCGGCTTCGGGTGCGGGGCTCCGTGCGGGGCGTGGCGCGGGGCTCGCCGTGCC
GGGCGGGGGGTGGCGGCAGGTGGGGGTGCCGGGCGGGGCGGGGCCGCCTCGGGCCGGGGAGGGCTCGGGG
GAGGGGCGCGGCGGCCCCCGGAGCGCCGGCGGCTGTCGAGGCGCGGCGAGCCGCAGCCATTGCCTTTTAT
GGTAATCGTGCGAGAGGGCGCAGGGACTTCCTTTGTCCCAAATCTGTGCGGAGCCGAAATCTGGGAGGCG
CCGCCGCACCCCCTCTAGCGGGCGCGGGGCGAAGCGGTGCGGCGCCGGCAGGAAGGAAATGGGCGGGGAG
GGCCTTCGTGCGTCGCCGCGCCGCCGTCCCCTTCTCCATCTCCAGCCTCGGGGCTGTCCGCAGGGGGACG
GCTGCCTTCGGGGGGGACGGGGCAGGGCGGGGTTCGGCTTCTGGCGTGTGACCGGCGGGGTTTATATCTT
CCCTTCTCTGTTCCTCCGCAGCCCCCAAGCTAGGCAATTGGGCGCGCCACCATGGATCTGAGCGGCCTGA
CCCTGCAGGAATTCAGCTCCCCGAAACGCCCTAAGCTGCTGCGTGAATATTACGATTGGCTGGTTGATAA
CAGCTTTACCCCATATCTGGTGGTGGATGCCACATACCTGGGCGTGAACGTGCCCGTGGAGTATGTGAAA
GACGGTCAGATCGTGCTGAATCTGTCTGCAAGTGCGACCGGCAACCTGCAACTGACAAATGATTTTATCC
AGTTCAACGCCCGCTTTAAGGGCGTGTCTCGTGAACTGTATATCCCGATGGGTGCCGCTCTGGCCATTTA
CGCTCGCGAGAACGGCGATGGTGTGATGTTCGAACCAGAAGAAATCTATGACGAGCTGAATATTGGTCAA
TTGTCTAGAGGTGGCGGGGGCAGTGGGGGAGGGGGAAGTGGAGGCGGCGGTTCTGGCGGGGGAGGCTCCG
GKGGCGGGGGGAGCGGGGGTGGGAGTAAGCTTGTGAGCAAGGGCGAGGAGCTGTTCACCGGGGTGGTGCC
CATCCTGGTCGAGCTGGACGGCGACGTAAACGGCCACAAGTTCAGCGTGTCCGGCGAGGGCGAGGGCGAT
GCCACCTACGGCAAGCTGACCCTGAAGTTCATCTGCACCACCGGCAAGCTGCCCGTGCCCTGGCCCACCC
TCGTGACCACCCTGACCTACGGCGTGCAGTGCTTCAGCCGCTACCCCGACCACATGAAGCAGCACGACTT
CTTCAAGTCCGCCATGCCCGAAGGCTACGTCCAGGAGCGCACCATCTTCTTCAAGGACGACGGCAACTAC
AAGACCCGCGCCGAGGTGAAGTTCGAGGGCGACACCCTGGTGAACCGCATCGAGCTGAAGGGCATCGACT
TCAAGGAGGACGGCAACATCCTGGGGCACAAGCTGGAGTACAACTACAACAGCCACAACGTCTATATCAT
GGCCGACAAGCAGAAGAACGGCATCAAGGTGAACTTCAAGATCCGCCACAACATCGAGGACGGCAGCGTG
CAGCTCGCCGACCACTACCAGCAGAACACCCCCATCGGCGACGGCCCCGTGCTGCTGCCCGACAACCACT
ACCTGAGCACCCAGTCCGCCCTGAGCAAAGACCCCAACGAGAAGCGCGATCACATGGTCCTGCTGGAGTT
CGTGACCGCCGCCGGGATCACTCTCGGCATGGACGAGCTGTACAAGCACCGGTATACAAGTTTGTACAAA
AAAGCAGGCTCCGCTATTGAAGACAAGTTGGAAGAAATACTTTCGAAATTGTACCACATTGAAAATGAGT
TGGCCAGAATTAAGAAATTATTGGGCGAAATTGGTGGAGGTAGTGGTGGAGGTAGTGCGGCCGCCAGAGA
TGATTTGAGGGGACGACTTGTAACTCTCGAGAAGAAATTAGCAGAGCGTACCCAAGATTTGAGTCTTGCA
GAGTCTACTTTGGCAACTCGTGAGGGTGAATTCGAATCCCTGCAAAGCAATCTAATGGAGCTTAATGAGC
TCCGGGAGATGAAGGAGGATATCGACAGAAAGAATGAGCAAACAGCAGCTATATTGAAGCGACAAGCAGA
CCAGATAACTGAATTAGAAACTCTTTATAGGGAAGAACAAGTCCTTCGAAAACGATACTTCAACATGATG
GAAGACATGAAAGGTAAGATCAGGGTATATGCTCGGTGGAGACCCCTAAGTAGTAAGGAGGTCAAAGAGC
GGCAACAAAACGTGTTGATAGCACCTGATGAATTCACCATCGAACATCCTTGGAAAGACGACAAACCCAA
ACAACATCAATTTGATCACGTTTTCGACCACCATGCGACCCAAGAAGAGGTCTTTGAGGATACAAAGTAT
TTGGTCCAATCAGCAATTGACGGATACAATGTCTGTATATTTGCATACGGGCAAACTGGGTCAGGCAAAA
CGTTTACGATTTACGGTTCTGACAACAACCCAGGTCTAACTCCACGAGCTACCAAAGAACTTTTTGGCTA
TCTTAAGCGAGACGCCAATAAGTTTTCGTTTGCTCTGAAGGTTTACATGCTTGAAATATATCAAGATTCG
CTCATCGATCTGCTTCTACCAAAGAGTGCTGCAAAGCCACGAAAGCTTGAGATTAAGAAGGACTCCAAGG
GAATGGTTGTCGTAGAGAATGCAACTCTACTGCCGATTGCATCCCATGATGAACTGCAAGCCATTGTTCA
TAAGGGTCTGGAGAGACGACATGTTTCGGGCACCCACATGAATGCGGAGAGTTCACGGTCACACCTCATT
CTATCAGTAATCGTTGAAAGCACCAACCGACAGTCTCAAGTTCTTGTGAAGGGCAAGCTGAGTTTTGTGG
ATCTTGCGGGCTCTGAAAGAGTGAAGAAATCTGGATCCAGTGGTGAACAACTGAAAGAGGCCCAAAGCAT
TAATAAATCTTTGTCAGCACTAGGTGATGTCATTAGCGCCCTTGCAACAGAGGAGCAGCATATTCCTTAC
CGTAACCACAAGCTAACAATGCTTATGAGCGATTCTCTCGGTGGAAATGCGAAGACCCTCATGTTTGTAA
ATATCTCACCAGCAGAGTCTAATCTGGACGAGACCCATAATTCACTCTGCTATGCCACAAGGGTAAGATC
CATCATCAATGAGGCCAGTAAAAATACTACAACGAAAGAGATACTGCGACTGAAGAAACAAATCGCGTAC
TGGAAGGAGCAAGCGGGCAGGATGGGAGGGTCCGAGGATCTGGAAGAGGTTATGGATGATCGTGGAATCA
AAACTGCAGATTAAACGCGTACCGGTCCTAGATAAGTAATGATCATAATCAGCCATATCACATCTGTAGA
GGTTTTACTTGCTTTAAAAAACCTCCCACACCTCCCCCTGAACCTGAAACATAAAATGAATGCAATTGTT
GTTGTTAACTTGTTTATTGCAGCTTATAATGGTTACAAATAAAGCAATAGCATCACAAATTTCACAAATA
AAGCATTTTTTTCACTGCATTCTAGTTGTGGTTTGTCCAAACTCATCAATGTATCTTATCATGTCTGGAT
CAATTCGTAATCATGTCATAGCTGTTTCCTGTGTGAAATTGTTATCCGCTCACAATTCCACACAACATAC
GAGCCGGAAGCATAAAGTGTAAAGCCTGGGGTGCCTAATGAGTGAGCTAACTCACATTAATTGCGTTGCG
CTCACTGCCCGCTTTCCAGTCGGGAAACCTGTCGTGCCAGCTGCATTAATGAATCGGCCAACGCGCGGGG
AGAGGCGGTTTGCGTATTGGGCGCTCTTCCGCTTCCTCGCTCACTGACTCGCTGCGCTCGGTCGTTCGGC
TGCGGCGAGCGGTATCAGCTCACTCAAAGGCGGTAATACGGTTATCCACAGAATCAGGGGATAACGCAGG
AAAGAACATGTGAGCAAAAGGCCAGCAAAAGGCCAGGAACCGTAAAAAGGCCGCGTTGCTGGCGTTTTTC
CATAGGCTCCGCCCCCCTGACGAGCATCACAAAAATCGACGCTCAAGTCAGAGGTGGCGAAACCCGACAG
GACTATAAAGATACCAGGCGTTTCCCCCTGGAAGCTCCCTCGTGCGCTCTCCTGTTCCGACCCTGCCGCT
TACCGGATACCTGTCCGCCTTTCTCCCTTCGGGAAGCGTGGCGCTTTCTCATAGCTCACGCTGTAGGTAT
CTCAGTTCGGTGTAGGTCGTTCGCTCCAAGCTGGGCTGTGTGCACGAACCCCCCGTTCAGCCCGACCGCT
GCGCCTTATCCGGTAACTATCGTCTTGAGTCCAACCCGGTAAGACACGACTTATCGCCACTGGCAGCAGC
CACTGGTAACAGGATTAGCAGAGCGAGGTATGTAGGCGGTGCTACAGAGTTCTTGAAGTGGTGGCCTAAC
TACGGCTACACTAGAAGAACAGTATTTGGTATCTGCGCTCTGCTGAAGCCAGTTACCTTCGGAAAAAGAG
TTGGTAGCTCTTGATCCGGCAAACAAACCACCGCTGGTAGCGGTGGTTTTTTTGTTTGCAAGCAGCAGAT
TACGCGCAGAAAAAAAGGATCTCAAGAAGATCCTTTGATCTTTTCTACGGGGTCTGACGCTCAGTGGAAC
GAAAACTCACGTTAAGGGATTTTGGTCATGAGATTATCAAAAAGGATCTTCACCTAGATCCTTTTAAATT
AAAAATGAAGTTTTAAATCAATCTAAAGTATATATGAGTAAACTTGGTCTGACAGTTACCAATGCTTAAT
CAGTGAGGCACCTATCTCAGCGATCTGTCTATTTCGTTCATCCATAGTTGCCTGACTCCCCGTCGTGTAG
ATAACTACGATACGGGAGGGCTTACCATCTGGCCCCAGTGCTGCAATGATACCGCGAGACCCACGCTCAC
CGGCTCCAGATTTATCAGCAATAAACCAGCCAGCCGGAAGGGCCGAGCGCAGAAGTGGTCCTGCAACTTT
ATCCGCCTCCATCCAGTCTATTAATTGTTGCCGGGAAGCTAGAGTAAGTAGTTCGCCAGTTAATAGTTTG
CGCAACGTTGTTGCCATTGCTACAGGCATCGTGGTGTCACGCTCGTCGTTTGGTATGGCTTCATTCAGCT
CCGGTTCCCAACGATCAAGGCGAGTTACATGATCCCCCATGTTGTGCAAAAAAGCGGTTAGCTCCTTCGG
TCCTCCGATCGTTGTCAGAAGTAAGTTGGCCGCAGTGTTATCACTCATGGTTATGGCAGCACTGCATAAT
TCTCTTACTGTCATGCCATCCGTAAGATGCTTTTCTGTGACTGGTGAGTACTCAACCAAGTCATTCTGAG
AATAGTGTATGCGGCGACCGAGTTGCTCTTGCCCGGCGTCAATACGGGATAATACCGCGCCACATAGCAG
AACTTTAAAAGTGCTCATCATTGGAAAACGTTCTTCGGGGCGAAAACTCTCAAGGATCTTACCGCTGTTG
AGATCCAGTTCGATGTAACCCACTCGTGCACCCAACTGATCTTCAGCATCTTTTACTTTCACCAGCGTTT
CTGGGTGAGCAAAAACAGGAAGGCAAAATGCCGCAAAAAAGGGAATAAGGGCGACACGGAAATGTTGAAT
ACTCATACTCTTCCTTTTTCAATATTATTGAAGCATTTATCAGGGTTATTGTCTCATGAGCGGATACATA
TTTGAATGTATTTAGAAAAATAAACAAATAGGGGTTCCGCGCACATTTCCCCGAAAAGTGCCACCTGACG
TCTAAGAAACCATTATTATCATGACATTAACCTATAAAAATAGGCGTATCACGAGGCCCTTTCGTCTCGC
GCGTTTCGGTGATGACGGTGAAAACCTCTGACACATGCAGCTCCCGGAGACGGTCACAGCTTGTCTGTAA
GCGGATGCCGGGAGCAGACAAGCCCGTCAGGGCGCGTCAGCGGGTGTTGGCGGGTGTCGGGGCTGGCTTA
ACTATGCGGCATCAGAGCAGATTGTACTGAGAGTGCACCATATGCGGTGTGAAATACCGCACAGATGCGT
AAGGAGAAAATACCGCATCAGGCGCCATTCGCCATTCAGGCTGCGCAACTGTTGGGAAGGGCGATCGGTG
CGGGCCTCTTCGCTATTACGCCAGCTGGCGAAAGGGGGATGTGCTGCAAGGCGATTAAGTTGGGTAACGC
CAGGGTTTTCCCAGTCACGACGTTGTAAAACGACGGCCAGTGCCAAGTTGGGATCTTTGCATTGGCCCAC
GGCTCTCAGGATGGGGATGCTCCCCTTCAGCACCCGGTTCCCCTTGGAAACTGATGGTCCTGGCTCTGTG
GCATGGCAGTGGCACTGTGAGGAGCCCCCTACCAGCAGCACACAGTGGGGTTGGCACTGCCACGCTCCGG
ATGCCGCGCTCTGATCCAACCCCATAATCAAGGGAACCCGAATTGCCCCATCATTGCCCCCACCACCCCC
ATCCTGCCGGGCCCTCACACCCCACGCTGCCTTCTGGTGACATTCCCCAGCCCAAACCCACGGCTTCATG
GCTACCGCGGGGCATTTCCCATTGCCGCCCCATTATCAGCTCTGCACACCTCCCGCTGTACCCATGCCTC
GTGGCTGCCCTTCTTTGACGTATAATCTTCTAATTAATACCCGGCCTTGTCAAAGTGGAGCACAAACGTT
AATTAATTCCCCAGCAGGCAGGTAATTAACAGTGTGACTCCCTTTTTGCTGCGAGTGGGGCTGATACAGA
GAGATGTGGCACTATGGAGCCCACGGGGTCCTGGCACTGGGTGCCCACGGAGGTCCCCATGTGCTGCAGT
GTCACCGCCTCCGAGGAGACAGTATTGTCCCTGCGGTGTCCCTGCAGCTCAGCTCTGTCCACAGGGCCAC
CTCCAGTTTGGAGGGGACACAATGCAGCCCCGATGCAACCCATCCTCGCAGCATCCCAGGGACAAAGACC
CCACTGCAAGACCGCACACAGGGCTGGGTCCCGCTCCCCTAATATCTACAGTGCTTCTTGCATGGCCCCT
TAATCAATGCAGTTAATCAGCATGCGCTCATGCACCGCTCTGGAGCTGCAAAGCCCCTCGCAGCGCTGCT
CACCAACACCGCGCACCGCCCCGGCCCAGCCTGCAGCACGCGCTGCAAACAGGAAAGAAACAAAATATTG
CCCAAATGTAGGCAAAGGCATTCGGCTGCCTTGACCTCCGCCGGGCCGGGCCCTGCCTGACTCAGCTCCT
TACTCAGCGCTCGCTTCCTCCCTCCGGCTGCCACCGCCGCAGCGCACACCCTGACAAAGAGTGGCCCTTA
ACGGGCTCTGAGGTGCACCCAGCAGTGCACTCAGCAGTCCAAGGGCCGGCCTGGAGGTTTGCACCGCTAC
GTGCTGACATTAGCATTGAACTTGGCCCTGGGTAGTGCTGCAGGCCGGGCGGGGTGGGTGTAGAGAGTGC
AGCGCGCGTTGCACCCGGTGCCCCTTCCCCTCCCTTGCATCCCAGCAGGCTGCACCCCAGCACCAGGCCC
GTGCATGCATGCTCCTGGTGTTATTGCAGCCTGGTGCATGCATGCGTCTTGATGGTGCAGCGCTGTGCAT
GCATCCTCCTTGGTGTGTAGCAGTCTAGTGCATGCATACCCCTCGGTGTTATTGCTGCTCTGTGCACGCA
CGCTCATTGTATCACTTCATCCCAGTGCATGCACTCACACTGGAGCGATTGCTGCTCGGTGCACGCACAC
TCATTGTATCACTGCAGCTCAGTGGCTGCACGCACACCGGTGTTATTGCTGCTCGGTGCGTGCATGCACA
TCAGTGTCGCTGCAGCTCAGTGCATGCACGCTCATTGCCCATCGCTATCCCTGCCTCTCCTGCTGGCGCT
CCCCGGGAGGTGACTTCAAGGGGACCGCAGGACCACCTCGGGGGTGGGGGGAGGGCTGCACACGCGGACC
CCGCTCCCCCTCCCCAACAAAGCACTGTGGAATCAAAAAGGGGGGAGGGGGGATGGAGGGGCGCGTCACA
CCCCCGCCCCACACCCTCACCTCGAGGTGAGCCCCACGTTCTGCTTCACTCTCCCCATCTCCCCCCCCTC
CCCACCCCCAATTTTGTATTTATTTATTTTTTAATTATTTTGTGCAGCGATGGGGGCGGGGGGGGGGGGG
GCGCGCGCCAGGCGGGGCGGGGCGGGGCGRGGGGSGGGGCGGGGCGAGGCGGAGAGGTGCGGCGGCAGCC
AATCAGAGCGGCGCGCTCCGAAAGTTTCCTTTTATGGCGAGGCGGCGGCGGCGGCGGCCCTATAAAAAGC
GAAGCGCGCGGCGGGCGGG
